>Addgene plasmid #127771 | pTK-EdnrbE2-Cerulean | addgene full sequence | sequence record 250012 | Addgene NGS Result
ACCGCCACACTAGGACTAAGTCGCTTGTGTCTTGTCATTACAATGCTTCCTTTTGTCCGATGGCTGCAAA
TGCTTGACAGTCATTAGAAAGTCATCCAAGGAAATACTTCCTTTCCATGTACAAGATGCTTGTAGTGGAT
TTTTAACACTGAGCTTTCTCAGTAACTCAGATAGCATTAGCAAAAGAATAGTTTCTTACAGCCTGCCTCT
GCCCTTAAGGTTCTTTTATAAAGAGAACAGAAGCTCTTTGTTGTTACTCCTTCACACGTTATTAACAGAG
GTTTAACAGAAAGAAGAGGGGCTCGTTATAGTCCGCTGCAATTTGTCTTTTTCAGTTCATTCGGATCTCC
ATCATGTCCAACCAGAAGACGGATTAACCCAGATCCAGGGTGGCTGCTTCCATACTAAACAGAAAATGAA
TTTTAAAAAGTCAGACAGTGTAATCTCTCTCTGCCAAGAACCAGGACCGCTAGCCCGGGCTCGAGATCTG
CGATCTAAGTAAGCTTGCTGCTTCATCCCCGTGGCCCGTTGCTCGCGTTTGCTGGCGGTGTCCCCGGAAG
AAATATATTTGCATGTCTTTAGTTCTATGATGACACAAACCCCGCCCAGCGTCTTGTCATTGGCGAATTC
GAACACGCAGATGCAGTCGGGGCGGCGCGGTCCCAGGTCCACTTCGCATATTAAGGTGACGCGTGTGGCC
TCGAACACCGAGCGACCCTGCAGCGACCCGCTTAACAGCGTCAACAGCGTGCCGCAGATCCCAAGCTTGC
GGCCGCTTAAGCTGCAGAAGTTGGTCGTGAGGCACTGGGCAGGTAAGTATCAAGGTTACAAGACAGGTTT
AAGGAGACCAATAGAAACTGGGCTTGTCGAGACAGAGAAGACTCTTGCGTTTCTGATAGGCACCTATTGG
TCTTACTGACATCCACTTTGCCTTTCTCTCCACAGGTGTCCACTCCCAGGTTCAATACAGCTCTTAAGCG
GCCGCAAGCTAGCTTGCCGCCACCATGGTGAGCAAGGGCGAGGAGCTGTTCACCGGGGTGGTGCCCATCC
TGGTCGAGCTGGACGGCGACGTAAACGGCCACAAGTTCAGCGTGTCCGGCGAGGGCGAGGGCGATGCCAC
CTACGGCAAGCTGACCCTGAAGTTCATCTGCACCACCGGCAAGCTGCCCGTGCCCTGGCCCACCCTCGTG
ACCACCCTGACCTGGGGCGTGCAGTGCTTCGCCCGCTACCCCGACCACATGAAGCAGCACGACTTCTTCA
AGTCCGCCATGCCCGAAGGCTACGTCCAGGAGCGCACCATCTTCTTCAAGGACGACGGCAACTACAAGAC
CCGCGCCGAGGTGAAGTTCGAGGGCGACACCCTGGTGAACCGCATCGAGCTGAAGGGCATCGACTTCAAG
GAGGACGGCAACATCCTGGGGCACAAGCTGGAGTACAACGCCATCAGCGACAACGTCTATATCACCGCCG
ACAAGCAGAAGAACGGCATCAAGGCCAACTTCAAGATCCGCCACAACATCGAGGACGGCAGCGTGCAGCT
CGCCGACCACTACCAGCAGAACACCCCCATCGGCGACGGCCCCGTGCTGCTGCCCGACAACCACTACCTG
AGCACCCAGTCCAAGCTGAGCAAAGACCCCAACGAGAAGCGCGATCACATGGTCCTGCTGGAGTTCGTGA
CCGCCGCCGGGATCACTCTCGGCATGGACGAGCTGTACAAGTGAGCCTCTAGACTCCCTCAGCGGCGCGC
CACTGGTACGAGAACGGTGGAGTACCTTTCGAGCGCCGGTAAGAAGCGTCGCCTGACTAAAGGTTCGGGT
GCAGACCAGTTCCGACACGCGTAAGATCTCACGTGTCTAGAGTCGGGGCGGCCGGCCGCTTCGAGCAGAC
ATGATAAGATACATTGATGAGTTTGGACAAACCACAACTAGAATGCAGTGAAAAAAATGCTTTATTTGTG
AAATTTGTGATGCTATTGCTTTATTTGTAACCATTATAAGCTGCAATAAACAAGTTAACAACAACAATTG
CATTCATTTTATGTTTCAGGTTCAGGGGGAGGTGTGGGAGGTTTTTTAAAGCAAGTAAAACCTCTACAAA
TGTGGTAAAATCGATAAGGATCCGTCGACCGATGCCCTTGAGAGCCTTCAACCCAGTCAGCTCCTTCCGG
TGGGCGCGGGGCATGACTATCGTCGCCGCACTTATGACTGTCTTCTTTATCATGCAACTCGTAGGACAGG
TGCCGGCAGCGCTCTTCCGCTTCCTCGCTCACTGACTCGCTGCGCTCGGTCGTTCGGCTGCGGCGAGCGG
TATCAGCTCACTCAAAGGCGGTAATACGGTTATCCACAGAATCAGGGGATAACGCAGGAAAGAACATGTG
AGCAAAAGGCCAGCAAAAGGCCAGGAACCGTAAAAAGGCCGCGTTGCTGGCGTTTTTCCATAGGCTCCGC
CCCCCTGACGAGCATCACAAAAATCGACGCTCAAGTCAGAGGTGGCGAAACCCGACAGGACTATAAAGAT
ACCAGGCGTTTCCCCCTGGAAGCTCCCTCGTGCGCTCTCCTGTTCCGACCCTGCCGCTTACCGGATACCT
GTCCGCCTTTCTCCCTTCGGGAAGCGTGGCGCTTTCTCATAGCTCACGCTGTAGGTATCTCAGTTCGGTG
TAGGTCGTTCGCTCCAAGCTGGGCTGTGTGCACGAACCCCCCGTTCAGCCCGACCGCTGCGCCTTATCCG
GTAACTATCGTCTTGAGTCCAACCCGGTAAGACACGACTTATCGCCACTGGCAGCAGCCACTGGTAACAG
GATTAGCAGAGCGAGGTATGTAGGCGGTGCTACAGAGTTCTTGAAGTGGTGGCCTAACTACGGCTACACT
AGAAGAACAGTATTTGGTATCTGCGCTCTGCTGAAGCCAGTTACCTTCGGAAAAAGAGTTGGTAGCTCTT
GATCCGGCAAACAAACCACCGCTGGTAGCGGTGGTTTTTTTGTTTGCAAGCAGCAGATTACGCGCAGAAA
AAAAGGATCTCAAGAAGATCCTTTGATCTTTTCTACGGGGTCTGACGCTCAGTGGAACGAAAACTCACGT
TAAGGGATTTTGGTCATGAGATTATCAAAAAGGATCTTCACCTAGATCCTTTTAAATTAAAAATGAAGTT
TTAAATCAATCTAAAGTATATATGAGTAAACTTGGTCTGACAGTTACCAATGCTTAATCAGTGAGGCACC
TATCTCAGCGATCTGTCTATTTCGTTCATCCATAGTTGCCTGACTCCCCGTCGTGTAGATAACTACGATA
CGGGAGGGCTTACCATCTGGCCCCAGTGCTGCAATGATACCGCGAGACCCACGCTCACCGGCTCCAGATT
TATCAGCAATAAACCAGCCAGCCGGAAGGGCCGAGCGCAGAAGTGGTCCTGCAACTTTATCCGCCTCCAT
CCAGTCTATTAATTGTTGCCGGGAAGCTAGAGTAAGTAGTTCGCCAGTTAATAGTTTGCGCAACGTTGTT
GCCATTGCTACAGGCATCGTGGTGTCACGCTCGTCGTTTGGTATGGCTTCATTCAGCTCCGGTTCCCAAC
GATCAAGGCGAGTTACATGATCCCCCATGTTGTGCAAAAAAGCGGTTAGCTCCTTCGGTCCTCCGATCGT
TGTCAGAAGTAAGTTGGCCGCAGTGTTATCACTCATGGTTATGGCAGCACTGCATAATTCTCTTACTGTC
ATGCCATCCGTAAGATGCTTTTCTGTGACTGGTGAGTACTCAACCAAGTCATTCTGAGAATAGTGTATGC
GGCGACCGAGTTGCTCTTGCCCGGCGTCAATACGGGATAATACCGCGCCACATAGCAGAACTTTAAAAGT
GCTCATCATTGGAAAACGTTCTTCGGGGCGAAAACTCTCAAGGATCTTACCGCTGTTGAGATCCAGTTCG
ATGTAACCCACTCGTGCACCCAACTGATCTTCAGCATCTTTTACTTTCACCAGCGTTTCTGGGTGAGCAA
AAACAGGAAGGCAAAATGCCGCAAAAAAGGGAATAAGGGCGACACGGAAATGTTGAATACTCATACTCTT
CCTTTTTCAATATTATTGAAGCATTTATCAGGGTTATTGTCTCATGAGCGGATACATATTTGAATGTATT
TAGAAAAATAAACAAATAGGGGTTCCGCGCACATTTCCCCGAAAAGTGCCACCTG
[124 nt withheld, positions 4186-4309]
C
[91 nt withheld, positions 4311-4401]
A
[49 nt withheld, positions 4403-4451]
CCTTTGACGTTGGAGTCCACGTTCTTT
[37 nt withheld, positions 4479-4515]
ACCCTATCTCGGTCTATTCTTTTGATTTATAAGGGATTTTGCCGATTTCGGCCTATTGGTTAAAAAATGA
GCTGATTTAACAAAAATTTAACGCGAATTTTAACAAAATATTAACGCTTACAATTTGCCATTCGCCATTC
AGGCTGCGCAACTGTTGGGAAGGGCGATCGGTGCGGGCCTCTTCGCTATTACGCCAGCCCAAGCTACCAT
GATAAGTAAGTAATATTAAGGTACGGGAGGTACTTGGAGCGGCCGCAATAAAATATCTTTATTTTCATTA
CATCTGTGTGTTGGTTTTTTGTGTGAATCGATAGTACTAACATACGCTCTCCATCAAAACAAAACGAAAC
AAAACAAACTAGCAAAATAGGCTGTCCCCAGTGCAAGTGCAGGTGCCAGAACATTTCTCTATCGATAGGT
ACCGAGCTCGAGTTCCATGGTTGCTTGTAGGACCGCTCAAGTGCTTGCAGCTCACAATTACCCTGCTGGC
AGTTGTA
Features (pLannotate 1.2.2; 13 found; start..end, strand, type, name):
    590..735     +  promoter       HSV TK promoter: herpes simplex virus thymidine kinase promoter
    813..945     +  intron         chimeric intron: chimera between introns from human β-globin and immunoglobulin heavy chain genes
   1005..1721    +  CDS            mCerulean: mCerulean is a basic (constitutively fluorescent) cyan fluorescent protein published in 2005, derived from Aequorea victoria. It is reported to be a very rapidly-maturing monomer.
   1895..2016    -  polyA_signal   SV40 poly(A) signal: SV40 polyadenylation signal
   2039..2107    -  CDS            large T antigen (fragment): large T antigen from SV40 (simian virus 40)
   2123..2255    +  CDS            TcR (fragment): tetracycline efflux protein; tet; confers resistance to tetracycline
   2435..3023    -  rep_origin     ori: high-copy-number ColE1/pMB1/pBR322/pUC origin of replication
   3194..4054    -  CDS            AmpR: β-lactamase; bla; confers resistance to ampicillin, carbenicillin, and related antibiotics
   4055..4159    -  promoter       AmpR promoter: bla
   4186..4614    +  rep_origin     f1 ori (sequence partly withheld): f1 bacteriophage origin of replication; arrow indicates direction of (+) strand synthesis
   4646..4713    -  CDS            lacZα (fragment): LacZα fragment of β-galactosidase; lacZ fragment
   4772..4820    +  polyA_signal   poly(A) signal: synthetic polyadenylation signal
   4834..4925    +  misc_feature   pause site: RNA polymerase II transcriptional pause signal from the human α2 globin gene
