[The description below was written by a language model from this plasmid's Addgene catalogue record and pLannotate feature annotations shown in this document.]
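Description:
pTK-EdnrbE2-Cerulean is an enhancer reporter plasmid built on the pTK backbone, designed to test the activity of E2, a candidate enhancer of the chicken (Gallus gallus) endothelin receptor B gene (EdnrB). It is propagated in E. coli as a high-copy plasmid through a ColE1/pUC-type origin and selected with ampicillin via the β-lactamase gene and its bla promoter. An f1 phage origin is also present. Short fragments of lacZα, a tetracycline resistance gene and SV40 large T antigen appear in the annotation; these are backbone remnants rather than functional elements.

The reporter unit consists of the herpes simplex virus thymidine kinase promoter, a chimeric β-globin/immunoglobulin heavy chain intron that aids transcript processing, the coding sequence for mCerulean (a monomeric cyan fluorescent protein derived from Aequorea victoria), and an SV40 polyadenylation signal. The enhancer was inserted by restriction cloning at BsmBI sites that were destroyed in the process. It is not itself annotated in the feature table, but the unannotated stretch immediately upstream of the TK promoter is the likely location. In this kind of design the TK promoter serves as a basal promoter, so that Cerulean expression is meant to reflect the tissue- and stage-specific activity of the attached enhancer. A synthetic poly(A) signal and an RNA polymerase II transcriptional pause site from the human α2 globin gene sit upstream of this region, an arrangement that limits read-through transcription from the backbone and so reduces background fluorescence.

The associated publication concerns chromatin regulation in vagal neural crest lineages, consistent with use of the plasmid to visualise EdnrB enhancer activity, although the record does not state the delivery method.
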