Addgene plasmid #127771: pTK-EdnrbE2-Cerulean
Purpose: Enhancer reporter construct containing the chicken EdnrB enhancer, E2 driving Cerulean activity
Depositing lab: Tatjana Sauka-Spengler. Depositing organization: University of Oxford. Publication: Early chromatin shaping predetermines multipotent vagal neural crest into neural, neuronal and mesenchymal lineages. Ling ITC, Sauka-Spengler T. Nat Cell Biol. 2019 Dec;21(12):1504-1517. doi: 10.1038/s41556-019-0428-9. Epub 2019 Dec 2. PubMed 31792380.
Backbone
  Vector backbone: pTK
  Vector type: Enhancer reporter construct
Growth in bacteria
  Bacterial resistance: Ampicillin, 100 μg/mL
  Growth temperature: 37°C
  Growth strain: DH5alpha
  Copy number: High Copy
Gene/Insert
  Gene/Insert name: ednrbE2
  Species: G. gallus (chicken)
  Cloning method: Restriction Enzyme; 5′ cloning site BsmB1 (destroyed during cloning); 3′ cloning site BsmB1 (destroyed during cloning)
  Sequencing primers: 5′ -; 3′ -
Terms and licenses: Academic/Nonprofit Terms; Industry Terms: Not Available to Industry
How to cite: pTK-EdnrbE2-Cerulean was a gift from Tatjana Sauka-Spengler (Addgene plasmid # 127771 ; http://n2t.net/addgene:127771 ; RRID:Addgene_127771)
